Addgene plasmid #213314: HRH3-DuET
Purpose: The DuET construct encodes the named human GPCR engineered with a cleaved hemagglutinin signal peptide, a 5' FLAG and a 3' 1D4 epitope tag optimized for expression in mammalian cells and proteomics studies.
Depositing lab: Thomas Sakmar. Depositing organization: Rockefeller University. Publication: Multiplexed selectivity screening of anti-GPCR antibodies. Dahl L, Kotliar IB, Bendes A, Dodig-Crnkovic T, Fromm S, Elofsson A, Uhlen M, Sakmar TP, Schwenk JM. Sci Adv. 2023 May 3;9(18):eadf9297. doi: 10.1126/sciadv.adf9297. Epub 2023 May 3. PubMed 37134173.
Backbone
  Vector backbone: pcDNA 3.1 (+)
  Vector type: Mammalian Expression
Growth in bacteria
  Bacterial resistance: Ampicillin, 100 μg/mL
  Growth temperature: 37°C
  Growth strain: DH5alpha
  Copy number: High Copy
Gene/Insert
  Gene/Insert name: HRH3 (alt names: Histamine receptor H3; GPCR97)
  Species: H. sapiens (human)
  Entrez Gene: HRH3 (a.k.a. GPCR97, HH3R)
  Promoter: CMV, T7
  Tag / fusion protein: FLAG (N terminal on insert); 1D4 (C terminal on insert)
  Cloning method: Gibson Cloning
Terms and licenses: Academic/Nonprofit Terms; Industry Terms: Not Available to Industry
Depositor comments: Class: A, Family: Histamine. Ensembl ID: ENSG00000101180, Uniprot ID: Q9Y5N1
How to cite: HRH3-DuET was a gift from Thomas Sakmar (Addgene plasmid # 213314 ; http://n2t.net/addgene:213314 ; RRID:Addgene_213314)
