[The description below was written by a language model from this plasmid's Addgene catalogue record and pLannotate feature annotations shown in this document.]
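Description:
HRH3-DuET is a mammalian expression plasmid built on the pcDNA 3.1 (+) backbone that encodes the human histamine H3 receptor (HRH3, also called GPCR97), a class A GPCR of the histamine family. It is maintained in E. coli through a high-copy ColE1/pUC-type origin and an ampicillin resistance gene (β-lactamase with its own promoter). The backbone also carries an f1 phage origin. A neomycin phosphotransferase cassette, driven by the SV40 enhancer/early promoter and closed by the SV40 polyadenylation signal, would allow G418 selection of transfected mammalian cells. The annotation software also flags several short fragments (bom, HIV-1 LTR, ble, lacI and lac promoter/operator elements). These appear to be backbone remnants or partial sequence matches rather than functional parts of the design.

The receptor coding sequence, inserted by Gibson cloning, sits downstream of the CMV immediate early enhancer and promoter and is followed by the bovine growth hormone polyadenylation signal. A T7 promoter between the CMV promoter and the insert permits in vitro transcription. According to the record, the "DuET" format adds a cleavable hemagglutinin signal peptide and a FLAG epitope at the N terminus and a 1D4 epitope at the C terminus. The feature table detects a single FLAG-like match just upstream of the HRH3 open reading frame, but it does not separately annotate the signal peptide or the 1D4 tag. The dual tags give two independent handles for capture and detection of the expressed receptor. The construct is described as optimized for mammalian cell expression and proteomics studies, and it was deposited in connection with multiplexed selectivity screening of anti-GPCR antibodies.
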