Features (pLannotate 1.2.2; 21 found; start..end, strand, type, name):
    474..578     -  promoter       AmpR promoter: bla
    637..689     -  misc_feature   bom (fragment): basis of mobility region from pBR322
    844..1223    +  enhancer       CMV enhancer: human cytomegalovirus immediate early enhancer
   1224..1427    +  promoter       CMV promoter: human cytomegalovirus (CMV) immediate early promoter
   1423..1456    +  LTR            5' LTR (truncated) (fragment): truncated 5' long terminal repeat (LTR) from HIV-1
   1472..1490    +  promoter       T7 promoter: promoter for bacteriophage T7 RNA polymerase
   1589..1609    +  CDS            3xFLAG (fragment): three tandem FLAG® epitope tags
   1622..2956    +  CDS            HRH3: HRH3_HUMAN - Also known as GPCR97. Experimental evidence at protein level: Swiss-Prot protein existence level 1. The H3 subclass of histamine receptors could mediate the histamine signals in CNS and peripheral nervous system. Signals through the inhibition of adenylate cyclase and displays high constitutive activity (spontaneous activity in the absence of agonist). Agonist stimulation of isoform 3 neither modified adenylate cyclase activity nor induced intracellular calcium mobilization. From Homo sapiens (Human).
   3081..3305    +  polyA_signal   bGH poly(A) signal: bovine growth hormone polyadenylation signal
   3309..3330    +  promoter       SV40 promoter (fragment): SV40 enhancer and early promoter
   3351..3779    +  rep_origin     f1 ori (sequence partly withheld): f1 bacteriophage origin of replication; arrow indicates direction of (+) strand synthesis
   3793..4122    +  promoter       SV40 promoter: SV40 enhancer and early promoter
   4189..4980    +  CDS            neo: KKA2_KLEPN - Also known as kan, nptII. Experimental evidence at protein level: Swiss-Prot protein existence level 1. Resistance to kanamycin, neomycin, paromomycin, ribostamycin, butirosin and gentamicin B. From Klebsiella pneumoniae.
   5004..5162    +  CDS            ble (fragment): BLE_KLEPN - Experimental evidence at protein level: Swiss-Prot protein existence level 1. Binding protein with a strong affinity to the bleomycin family of antibiotics. Binds to CL990; an antimitotic-antibiotic compound. From Klebsiella pneumoniae.
   5157..5278    +  polyA_signal   SV40 poly(A) signal: SV40 polyadenylation signal
   5351..5367    -  protein_bind   lac operator: The lac repressor binds to the lac operator to inhibit transcription in E. coli. This inhibition can be relieved by adding lactose or isopropyl-β-D-thiogalactopyranoside (IPTG). lac repressor encoded by lacI
   5375..5405    -  promoter       lac promoter: promoter for the E. coli lac operon
   5420..5441    -  protein_bind   CAP binding site: CAP binding activates transcription in the presence of cAMP. E. coli catabolite activator protein
   5454..5546    -  CDS            lacI (fragment): lac repressor; lacI; The lac repressor binds to the lac operator to inhibit transcription in E. coli. This inhibition can be relieved by adding lactose or isopropyl-β-D-thiogalactopyranoside (IPTG).
   5729..6317    -  rep_origin     ori: high-copy-number ColE1/pMB1/pBR322/pUC origin of replication
   6488..473     -  CDS            AmpR (across the origin): β-lactamase; bla; confers resistance to ampicillin, carbenicillin, and related antibiotics
>Addgene plasmid #213314 | HRH3-DuET | addgene full sequence | sequence record 430910 | Addgene NGS Result
GTTACATGATCCCCCATGTTGTGCAAAAAAGCGGTTAGCTCCTTCGGTCCTCCGATCGTTGTCAGAAGTA
AGTTGGCCGCAGTGTTATCACTCATGGTTATGGCAGCACTGCATAATTCTCTTACTGTCATGCCATCCGT
AAGATGCTTTTCTGTGACTGGTGAGTACTCAACCAAGTCATTCTGAGAATAGTGTATGCGGCGACCGAGT
TGCTCTTGCCCGGCGTCAATACGGGATAATACCGCGCCACATAGCAGAACTTTAAAAGTGCTCATCATTG
GAAAACGTTCTTCGGGGCGAAAACTCTCAAGGATCTTACCGCTGTTGAGATCCAGTTCGATGTAACCCAC
TCGTGCACCCAACTGATCTTCAGCATCTTTTACTTTCACCAGCGTTTCTGGGTGAGCAAAAACAGGAAGG
CAAAATGCCGCAAAAAAGGGAATAAGGGCGACACGGAAATGTTGAATACTCATACTCTTCCTTTTTCAAT
ATTATTGAAGCATTTATCAGGGTTATTGTCTCATGAGCGGATACATATTTGAATGTATTTAGAAAAATAA
ACAAATAGGGGTTCCGCGCACATTTCCCCGAAAAGTGCCACCTGACGTCGACGGATCGGGAGATCTCCCG
ATCCCCTATGGTGCACTCTCAGTACAATCTGCTCTGATGCCGCATAGTTAAGCCAGTATCTGCTCCCTGC
TTGTGTGTTGGAGGTCGCTGAGTAGTGCGCGAGCAAAATTTAAGCTACAACAAGGCAAGGCTTGACCGAC
ATTTGCATGAAGAATCTGCTTAGGGTTAGGCGTTTTGCGCTGCTTCGCGATGTACGGGCCAGATATACGC
GTTGACATTGATTATTGACTAGTTATTAATAGTAATCAATTACGGGGTCATTAGTTCATAGCCCATATAT
GGAGTTCCGCGTTACATAACTTACGGTAAATGGCCCGCCTGGCTGACCGCCCAACGACCCCCGCCCATTG
ACGTCAATAATGACGTATGTTCCCATAGTAACGCCAATAGGGACTTTCCATTGACGTCAATGGGTGGAGT
ATTTACGGTAAACTGCCCACTTGGCAGTACATCAAGTGTATCATATGCCAAGTACGCCCCCTATTGACGT
CAATGACGGTAAATGGCCCGCCTGGCATTATGCCCAGTACATGACCTTATGGGACTTTCCTACTTGGCAG
TACATCTACGTATTAGTCATCGCTATTACCATGGTGATGCGGTTTTGGCAGTACATCAATGGGCGTGGAT
AGCGGTTTGACTCACGGGGATTTCCAAGTCTCCACCCCATTGACGTCAATGGGAGTTTGTTTTGGCACCA
AAATCAACGGGACTTTCCAAAATGTCGTAACAACTCCGCCCCATTGACGCAAATGGGCGGTAGGCGTGTA
CGGTGGGAGGTCTATATAAGCAGAGCTCTCTGGCTAACTAGAGAACCCACTGCTTACTGGCTTATCGAAA
TTAATACGACTCACTATAGGGAGACCCAAGCTGGCTAGCGTTTAAACTTAAGCTTAGCGGCCGCGCCACC
ATGAAGACGATCATCGCCCTGAGCTACATCTTCTGCCTGGTATTCGCCGACTACAAGGACGATGATGACG
CCAGCATCGATATGGAGAGAGCACCACCTGACGGACCACTGAATGCATCTGGGGCCCTTGCAGGAGAAGC
GGCAGCTGCTGGCGGAGCCAGGGGATTCTCTGCAGCTTGGACCGCTGTGCTGGCCGCCCTGATGGCTCTC
CTGATCGTCGCCACGGTACTGGGGAACGCTCTGGTGATGCTGGCTTTCGTCGCAGATTCAAGTCTGCGAA
CCCAGAATAACTTCTTCCTTCTCAACTTGGCTATTAGTGATTTTCTGGTGGGCGCGTTCTGTATCCCTCT
GTACGTGCCCTACGTGTTGACCGGCAGATGGACCTTTGGACGAGGCCTGTGCAAGCTGTGGTTGGTTGTT
GATTACTTGTTGTGTACTAGCAGCGCATTTAACATTGTCCTGATTTCTTACGACCGCTTTTTGTCCGTAA
CCAGGGCGGTCAGCTATCGCGCGCAGCAGGGAGACACACGCAGGGCCGTTCGGAAAATGCTGTTGGTTTG
GGTGCTGGCTTTCCTCCTTTATGGCCCAGCGATCTTGTCCTGGGAGTATCTGAGCGGCGGGTCCTCAATT
CCCGAGGGCCATTGCTACGCTGAGTTCTTCTATAATTGGTACTTTCTGATTACAGCTTCTACACTGGAGT
TCTTCACACCCTTTCTGTCTGTAACTTTCTTTAATCTGTCTATATATCTGAACATTCAACGGAGAACTCG
ACTCCGGCTGGATGGAGCTAGGGAGGCCGCCGGTCCTGAGCCACCGCCTGAGGCACAGCCATCACCCCCT
CCTCCACCTGGTTGCTGGGGATGTTGGCAAAAGGGCCACGGGGAGGCTATGCCATTGCATCGCTATGGCG
TTGGTGAAGCCGCAGTCGGTGCAGAGGCAGGAGAGGCTACCCTGGGAGGGGGTGGTGGGGGCGGTTCCGT
CGCCTCTCCAACTAGCTCCAGTGGAAGTAGCAGTAGAGGTACCGAGCGCCCCCGCTCTCTTAAAAGGGGG
TCAAAGCCCAGTGCCAGCTCAGCCAGCCTTGAGAAAAGAATGAAAATGGTGTCTCAGTCCTTTACCCAAA
GGTTCAGGCTCTCAAGAGATCGCAAAGTCGCTAAAAGCCTGGCGGTGATCGTCAGCATTTTCGGACTCTG
TTGGGCTCCTTACACCCTGCTGATGATCATTAGGGCAGCGTGCCATGGCCATTGTGTCCCCGATTATTGG
TATGAGACTTCTTTTTGGCTTTTGTGGGCAAACAGCGCCGTCAATCCCGTCCTGTACCCCCTGTGCCATC
ACTCTTTCAGAAGGGCCTTTACAAAACTCCTGTGTCCCCAGAAACTGAAGATCCAACCACACAGTAGCCT
CGAACATTGTTGGAAGATCGATACCGGTGGACGCACCGGTGAATTCGATGAGGCCAGCACCACCGTGTCT
AAGACCGAGACTTCTCAGGTGGCCCCTGCCTAATCTAGAGGGCCCGTTTAAACCCGCTGATCAGCCTCGA
CTGTGCCTTCTAGTTGCCAGCCATCTGTTGTTTGCCCCTCCCCCGTGCCTTCCTTGACCCTGGAAGGTGC
CACTCCCACTGTCCTTTCCTAATAAAATGAGGAAATTGCATCGCATTGTCTGAGTAGGTGTCATTCTATT
CTGGGGGGTGGGGTGGGGCAGGACAGCAAGGGGGAGGATTGGGAAGACAATAGCAGGCATGCTGGGGATG
CGGTGGGCTCTATGGCTTCTGAGGCGGAAAGAACCAGCTGGGGCTCTAGGGGGTATCCCC
[124 nt withheld, positions 3351-3474]
C
[91 nt withheld, positions 3476-3566]
A
[49 nt withheld, positions 3568-3616]
CCTTTGACGTTGGAGTCCACGTTCTTT
[37 nt withheld, positions 3644-3680]
ACCCTATCTCGGTCTATTCTTTTGATTTATAAGGGATTTTGCCGATTTCGGCCTATTGGTTAAAAAATGA
GCTGATTTAACAAAAATTTAACGCGAATTAATTCTGTGGAATGTGTGTCAGTTAGGGTGTGGAAAGTCCC
CAGGCTCCCCAGCAGGCAGAAGTATGCAAAGCATGCATCTCAATTAGTCAGCAACCAGGTGTGGAAAGTC
CCCAGGCTCCCCAGCAGGCAGAAGTATGCAAAGCATGCATCTCAATTAGTCAGCAACCATAGTCCCGCCC
CTAACTCCGCCCATCCCGCCCCTAACTCCGCCCAGTTCCGCCCATTCTCCGCCCCATGGCTGACTAATTT
TTTTTATTTATGCAGAGGCCGAGGCCGCCTCTGCCTCTGAGCTATTCCAGAAGTAGTGAGGAGGCTTTTT
TGGAGGCCTAGGCTTTTGCAAAAAGCTCCCGGGAGCTTGTATATCCATTTTCGGATCTGATCAAGAGACA
GGATGAGGATCGTTTCGCATGATTGAACAAGATGGATTGCACGCAGGTTCTCCGGCCGCTTGGGTGGAGA
GGCTATTCGGCTATGACTGGGCACAACAGACAATCGGCTGCTCTGATGCCGCCGTGTTCCGGCTGTCAGC
GCAGGGGCGCCCGGTTCTTTTTGTCAAGACCGACCTGTCCGGTGCCCTGAATGAACTGCAGGACGAGGCA
GCGCGGCTATCGTGGCTGGCCACGACGGGCGTTCCTTGCGCAGCTGTGCTCGACGTTGTCACTGAAGCGG
GAAGGGACTGGCTGCTATTGGGCGAAGTGCCGGGGCAGGATCTCCTGTCATCTCACCTTGCTCCTGCCGA
GAAAGTATCCATCATGGCTGATGCAATGCGGCGGCTGCATACGCTTGATCCGGCTACCTGCCCATTCGAC
CACCAAGCGAAACATCGCATCGAGCGAGCACGTACTCGGATGGAAGCCGGTCTTGTCGATCAGGATGATC
TGGACGAAGAGCATCAGGGGCTCGCGCCAGCCGAACTGTTCGCCAGGCTCAAGGCGCGCATGCCCGACGG
CGAGGATCTCGTCGTGACCCATGGCGATGCCTGCTTGCCGAATATCATGGTGGAAAATGGCCGCTTTTCT
GGATTCATCGACTGTGGCCGGCTGGGTGTGGCGGACCGCTATCAGGACATAGCGTTGGCTACCCGTGATA
TTGCTGAAGAGCTTGGCGGCGAATGGGCTGACCGCTTCCTCGTGCTTTACGGTATCGCCGCTCCCGATTC
GCAGCGCATCGCCTTCTATCGCCTTCTTGACGAGTTCTTCTGAGCGGGACTCTGGGGTTCGAAATGACCG
ACCAAGCGACGCCCAACCTGCCATCACGAGATTTCGATTCCACCGCCGCCTTCTATGAAAGGTTGGGCTT
CGGAATCGTTTTCCGGGACGCCGGCTGGATGATCCTCCAGCGCGGGGATCTCATGCTGGAGTTCTTCGCC
CACCCCAACTTGTTTATTGCAGCTTATAATGGTTACAAATAAAGCAATAGCATCACAAATTTCACAAATA
AAGCATTTTTTTCACTGCATTCTAGTTGTGGTTTGTCCAAACTCATCAATGTATCTTATCATGTCTGTAT
ACCGTCGACCTCTAGCTAGAGCTTGGCGTAATCATGGTCATAGCTGTTTCCTGTGTGAAATTGTTATCCG
CTCACAATTCCACACAACATACGAGCCGGAAGCATAAAGTGTAAAGCCTGGGGTGCCTAATGAGTGAGCT
AACTCACATTAATTGCGTTGCGCTCACTGCCCGCTTTCCAGTCGGGAAACCTGTCGTGCCAGCTGCATTA
ATGAATCGGCCAACGCGCGGGGAGAGGCGGTTTGCGTATTGGGCGCTCTTCCGCTTCCTCGCTCACTGAC
TCGCTGCGCTCGGTCGTTCGGCTGCGGCGAGCGGTATCAGCTCACTCAAAGGCGGTAATACGGTTATCCA
CAGAATCAGGGGATAACGCAGGAAAGAACATGTGAGCAAAAGGCCAGCAAAAGGCCAGGAACCGTAAAAA
GGCCGCGTTGCTGGCGTTTTTCCATAGGCTCCGCCCCCCTGACGAGCATCACAAAAATCGACGCTCAAGT
CAGAGGTGGCGAAACCCGACAGGACTATAAAGATACCAGGCGTTTCCCCCTGGAAGCTCCCTCGTGCGCT
CTCCTGTTCCGACCCTGCCGCTTACCGGATACCTGTCCGCCTTTCTCCCTTCGGGAAGCGTGGCGCTTTC
TCATAGCTCACGCTGTAGGTATCTCAGTTCGGTGTAGGTCGTTCGCTCCAAGCTGGGCTGTGTGCACGAA
CCCCCCGTTCAGCCCGACCGCTGCGCCTTATCCGGTAACTATCGTCTTGAGTCCAACCCGGTAAGACACG
ACTTATCGCCACTGGCAGCAGCCACTGGTAACAGGATTAGCAGAGCGAGGTATGTAGGCGGTGCTACAGA
GTTCTTGAAGTGGTGGCCTAACTACGGCTACACTAGAAGAACGGTATTTGGTATCTGCGCTCTGCTGAAG
CCAGTTACCTTCGGAAAAAGAGTTGGTAGCTCTTGATCCGGCAAACAAACCACCGCTGGTAGCGGTGGTT
TTTTTGTTTGCAAGCAGCAGATTACGCGCAGAAAAAAAGGATCTCAAGAAGATCCTTTGATCTTTTCTAC
GGGGTCTGACGCTCAGTGGAACGAAAACTCACGTTAAGGGATTTTGGTCATGAGATTATCAAAAAGGATC
TTCACCTAGATCCTTTTAAATTAAAAATGAAGTTTTAAATCAATCTAAAGTATATATGAGTAAACTTGGT
CTGACAGTTACCAATGCTTAATCAGTGAGGCACCTATCTCAGCGATCTGTCTATTTCGTTCATCCATAGT
TGCCTGACTCCCCGTCGTGTAGATAACTACGATACGGGAGGGCTTACCATCTGGCCCCAGTGCTGCAATG
ATACCGCGAGACCCACGCTCACCGGCTCCAGATTTATCAGCAATAAACCAGCCAGCCGGAAGGGCCGAGC
GCAGAAGTGGTCCTGCAACTTTATCCGCCTCCATCCAGTCTATTAATTGTTGCCGGGAAGCTAGAGTAAG
TAGTTCGCCAGTTAATAGTTTGCGCAACGTTGTTGCCATTGCTACAGGCATCGTGGTGTCACGCTCGTCG
TTTGGTATGGCTTCATTCAGCTCCGGTTCCCAACGATCAAGGCGA
